Addgene plasmid #221944: TALE-free DddA6 1397N
Purpose: Expresses mitochondrially targeted TALE-free DddA6 1397N-UGI in mammalian cells
Depositing lab: Stephen Ekker. Depositing organization: Mayo Foundation for Medical Education and Research. Publication: Unconstrained Precision Mitochondrial Genome Editing with alphaDdCBEs. Castillo SR, Simone BW, Clark KJ, Devaux P, Ekker SC. Hum Gene Ther. 2024 Sep 24. doi: 10.1089/hum.2024.073. PubMed 39212664.
Backbone
  Vector backbone: pCMV
  Backbone size w/o insert (bp): 4717
  Vector type: Mammalian Expression
  Selectable markers: Blasticidin
Growth in bacteria
  Bacterial resistance: Ampicillin, 100 μg/mL
  Growth temperature: 37°C
  Growth strain: DH5alpha
  Copy number: High Copy
Gene/Insert
  Gene/Insert name: COX8A MTS-3xFLAG-DddA6 1397N-UGI-ATP5B 3'UTR
  Species: Synthetic
  Insert size (bp): 904
  Mutation: DddA: Q1310R, S1330I, T1380I
  Promoter: CMV
  Tag / fusion protein: 3xFLAG (N terminal on backbone)
  Cloning method: Other
  Sequencing primers: 5′ T7; 3′ ACACCCGCCGCGCTTAATGC
Terms and licenses: Academic/Nonprofit Terms; Industry Terms: Not Available to Industry
Depositor comments: TALE-free control for DdCBE experiments in mammalian cells. 5' Cloning Site: (Not Destroyed), 3' Cloning Site: (Not Destroyed). Please visit https://www.biorxiv.org/content/10.1101/2024.05.13.593977v1 for bioRxiv preprint.
How to cite: TALE-free DddA6 1397N was a gift from Stephen Ekker (Addgene plasmid # 221944 ; http://n2t.net/addgene:221944 ; RRID:Addgene_221944)
