[The description below was written by a language model from this plasmid's Addgene catalogue record and pLannotate feature annotations shown in this document.]
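Description:
TALE-free DddA6 1397N is a mammalian expression plasmid built on a pCMV backbone (about 5.6 kb in the sequenced record) that expresses one half of a split DddA cytosine deaminase directed to mitochondria, but lacking any TALE DNA-binding array. It is propagated in E. coli from a high-copy ColE1/pUC-type origin under ampicillin selection (AmpR). It also carries an f1 origin. For selection in mammalian cells, an SV40 promoter drives a blasticidin S deaminase gene, preceded by the bacterial EM7 promoter and followed by an SV40 polyadenylation signal. Short bleomycin-resistance fragments annotated after BSD appear to be backbone remnants rather than functional markers.

The payload is a synthetic open reading frame of roughly 900 bp under the CMV enhancer/promoter, with a T7 promoter just upstream. It encodes the COX8A mitochondrial targeting sequence, a 3xFLAG epitope for detection, the 1397N fragment of DddA, and a uracil glycosylase inhibitor (UGI) from phage PBS2. According to the catalogue entry, the insert ends in an ATP5B 3'UTR, which the automated feature table does not annotate. The DddA portion is the DddA6 variant, carrying Q1310R, S1330I and T1380I. DddA is a bacterial toxin domain that deaminates cytosine in double-stranded DNA. In DdCBE base editors it is split into inactive halves that are brought together at a target by paired TALE proteins, while UGI blocks uracil excision so that the C-to-T change is retained. Because this construct has no TALE, the depositor describes it as a TALE-free control for DdCBE mitochondrial genome-editing experiments in mammalian cells.
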