Features (pLannotate 1.2.2; 24 found; start..end, strand, type, name):
     60..112     -  misc_feature   bom (fragment): basis of mobility region from pBR322
    267..646     +  enhancer       CMV enhancer: human cytomegalovirus immediate early enhancer
    647..850     +  promoter       CMV promoter: human cytomegalovirus (CMV) immediate early promoter
    846..879     +  LTR            5' LTR (truncated) (fragment): truncated 5' long terminal repeat (LTR) from HIV-1
    895..913     +  promoter       T7 promoter: promoter for bacteriophage T7 RNA polymerase
    942..1025    +  CDS            COX8A (fragment): COX8A_HUMAN - Also known as COX8, COX8L. Experimental evidence at protein level: Swiss-Prot protein existence level 1. Component of the cytochrome c oxidase, the last enzyme in the mitochondrial electron transport chain which drives oxidative phosphorylation. The respiratory chain contains 3 multisubunit complexes succinate dehydrogenase (complex II, CII), ubiquinol- cytochrome c oxidoreductase (cytochrome b-c1 complex, complex III, CIII) and cytochrome c oxidase (complex IV, CIV), that cooperate to transfer electrons derived from NADH and succinate to molecular oxygen, creating an electrochem
   1026..1091    +  CDS            3xFLAG: three tandem FLAG® epitope tags, followed by an enterokinase cleavage site
   1098..1427    +  CDS            dddA (fragment): DDDA_BURC1 - Experimental evidence at protein level: Swiss-Prot protein existence level 1. Toxic component of a toxin-immunity protein module, which functions as a cellular contact-dependent growth inhibition (CDI) system. CDI modules allow bacteria to communicate with and inhibit the growth of closely related neighboring bacteria in a contact-dependent fashion. Bacteria that have this module inhibit or kill bacteria without it, giving them a growth advantage. Probably specifically inhibited by cognate immunity protein DddI (Probable). The C-terminal 163 residue fragment has double-stranded DN
   1437..1685    +  CDS            UGI: UNGI_BPPB2 - Experimental evidence at protein level: Swiss-Prot protein existence level 1. This protein binds specifically and reversibly to the host uracil-DNA glycosylase, preventing removal of uracil residues from PBS2 DNA by the host uracil-excision repair system. From Bacillus phage PBS2 (Bacteriophage PBS2).
   1843..1864    +  promoter       SV40 promoter (fragment): SV40 enhancer and early promoter
   1885..2313    +  rep_origin     f1 ori (sequence partly withheld): f1 bacteriophage origin of replication; arrow indicates direction of (+) strand synthesis
   2327..2656    +  promoter       SV40 promoter: SV40 enhancer and early promoter
   2704..2751    +  promoter       EM7 promoter: synthetic bacterial promoter&nbsp
   2770..3168    +  CDS            BSD: blasticidin S deaminase; Aspergillus terreus BSD; confers resistance to blasticidin
   3169..3196    +  CDS            BleoR (fragment): antibiotic-binding protein; Sh ble from Streptoalloteichus hindustanus; confers resistance to bleomycin, phleomycin, and Zeocin™
   3206..3331    +  CDS            ble (fragment): BLE_KLEPN - Experimental evidence at protein level: Swiss-Prot protein existence level 1. Binding protein with a strong affinity to the bleomycin family of antibiotics. Binds to CL990; an antimitotic-antibiotic compound. From Klebsiella pneumoniae.
   3326..3447    +  polyA_signal   SV40 poly(A) signal: SV40 polyadenylation signal
   3520..3536    -  protein_bind   lac operator: The lac repressor binds to the lac operator to inhibit transcription in E. coli. This inhibition can be relieved by adding lactose or isopropyl-β-D-thiogalactopyranoside (IPTG). lac repressor encoded by lacI
   3544..3574    -  promoter       lac promoter: promoter for the E. coli lac operon
   3589..3610    -  protein_bind   CAP binding site: CAP binding activates transcription in the presence of cAMP. E. coli catabolite activator protein
   3623..3715    -  CDS            lacI (fragment): lac repressor; lacI; The lac repressor binds to the lac operator to inhibit transcription in E. coli. This inhibition can be relieved by adding lactose or isopropyl-β-D-thiogalactopyranoside (IPTG).
   3898..4486    -  rep_origin     ori: high-copy-number ColE1/pMB1/pBR322/pUC origin of replication
   4657..5517    -  CDS            AmpR: β-lactamase; bla; confers resistance to ampicillin, carbenicillin, and related antibiotics
   5518..1       -  promoter       AmpR promoter (across the origin): bla
>Addgene plasmid #221944 | TALE-free DddA6 1397N | addgene full sequence | sequence record 438629 | Addgene NGS Result
GCACATTTCCCCGAAAAGTGCCACCTGACGTCGACGGATCGGGAGATCTCCCGATCCCCTATGGTGCACT
CTCAGTACAATCTGCTCTGATGCCGCATAGTTAAGCCAGTATCTGCTCCCTGCTTGTGTGTTGGAGGTCG
CTGAGTAGTGCGCGAGCAAAATTTAAGCTACAACAAGGCAAGGCTTGACCGACAATTGCATGAAGAATCT
GCTTAGGGTTAGGCGTTTTGCGCTGCTTCGCGATGTACGGGCCAGATATACGCGTTGACATTGATTATTG
ACTAGTTATTAATAGTAATCAATTACGGGGTCATTAGTTCATAGCCCATATATGGAGTTCCGCGTTACAT
AACTTACGGTAAATGGCCCGCCTGGCTGACCGCCCAACGACCCCCGCCCATTGACGTCAATAATGACGTA
TGTTCCCATAGTAACGCCAATAGGGACTTTCCATTGACGTCAATGGGTGGAGTATTTACGGTAAACTGCC
CACTTGGCAGTACATCAAGTGTATCATATGCCAAGTACGCCCCCTATTGACGTCAATGACGGTAAATGGC
CCGCCTGGCATTATGCCCAGTACATGACCTTATGGGACTTTCCTACTTGGCAGTACATCTACGTATTAGT
CATCGCTATTACCATGGTGATGCGGTTTTGGCAGTACATCAATGGGCGTGGATAGCGGTTTGACTCACGG
GGATTTCCAAGTCTCCACCCCATTGACGTCAATGGGAGTTTGTTTTGGCACCAAAATCAACGGGACTTTC
CAAAATGTCGTAACAACTCCGCCCCATTGACGCAAATGGGCGGTAGGCGTGTACGGTGGGAGGTCTATAT
AAGCAGAGCTCTCTGGCTAACTAGAGAACCCACTGCTTACTGGCTTATCGAAATTAATACGACTCACTAT
AGGGAGACCCAAGCTGGCTAGCACCATGGCCTCCGTTCTGACCCCGCTGCTGCTGCGTGGCCTGACCGGC
TCCGCTCGTCGTCTGCCAGTTCCGCGTGCGAAAATCCATTCCCTGGACTACAAAGACCATGACGGTGATT
ATAAAGATCATGACATCGATTACAAGGATGACGATGACAAGATGGGATCCGGCAGCTACGCCCTGGGTCC
GTATCAGATTAGCGCCCCGCAGCTGCCAGCTTACAATGGTCGGACCGTGGGTACCTTCTACTATGTGAAC
GACGCGGGCGGTCTGGAGAGCAAGGTGTTTATCAGCGGCGGTCCAACCCCGTACCCAAACTATGCCAATG
CCGGTCATGTGGAGGGTCAGAGCGCCCTGTTCATGCGTGATAACGGCATCAGCGAGGGTCTGGTGTTCCA
CAACAACCCGGAAGGCACCTGCGGTTTTTGCGTGAACATGATCGAGACCCTGCTGCCGGAAAACGCGAAA
ATGACCGTGGTGCCGCCGGAAGGTTCTGGCGGCTCAACTAATCTGAGCGACATCATTGAGAAGGAGACTG
GGAAACAGCTGGTCATTCAGGAGTCCATCCTGATGCTGCCTGAGGAGGTGGAGGAAGTGATCGGCAACAA
GCCAGAGTCTGACATCCTGGTGCACACCGCCTACGACGAGTCCACAGATGAGAATGTGATGCTGCTGACC
TCTGACGCCCCCGAGTATAAGCCTTGGGCCCTGGTCATCCAGGATTCTAACGGCGAGAATAAGATCAAGA
TGCTGTGATAAGGGGTCTTTGTCCTCTGTACTGTCTCTCTCCTTGCCCCTAACCCAAAAAGCTTCATTTT
TCTGTGTAGGCTGCACAAGAGCCTTGATTGAAGATATATTCTTTCTGAACAGTATTTAAGGTTTCCAATA
AAATGTACACCCCTCAGAACTTCTGAGGCGGAAAGAACCAGCTGGGGCTCTAGGGGGTATCCCC
[124 nt withheld, positions 1885-2008]
C
[91 nt withheld, positions 2010-2100]
A
[49 nt withheld, positions 2102-2150]
CCTTTGACGTTGGAGTCCACGTTCTTT
[37 nt withheld, positions 2178-2214]
ACCCTATCTCGGTCTATTCTTTTGATTTATAAGGGATTTTGCCGATTTCGGCCTATTGGTTAAAAAATGA
GCTGATTTAACAAAAATTTAACGCGAATTAATTCTGTGGAATGTGTGTCAGTTAGGGTGTGGAAAGTCCC
CAGGCTCCCCAGCAGGCAGAAGTATGCAAAGCATGCATCTCAATTAGTCAGCAACCAGGTGTGGAAAGTC
CCCAGGCTCCCCAGCAGGCAGAAGTATGCAAAGCATGCATCTCAATTAGTCAGCAACCATAGTCCCGCCC
CTAACTCCGCCCATCCCGCCCCTAACTCCGCCCAGTTCCGCCCATTCTCCGCCCCATGGCTGACTAATTT
TTTTTATTTATGCAGAGGCCGAGGCCGCCTCTGCCTCTGAGCTATTCCAGAAGTAGTGAGGAGGCTTTTT
TGGAGGCCTAGGCTTTTGCAAAAAGCTCCCGGGAGCTTGTATATCCATTTTCGGATCTGATCAGCACGTG
TTGACAATTAATCATCGGCATAGTATATCGGCATAGTATAATACGACAAGGTGAGGAACTAAACCATGGC
CAAGCCTTTGTCTCAAGAAGAATCCACCCTCATTGAAAGAGCAACGGCTACAATCAACAGCATCCCCATC
TCTGAAGACTACAGCGTCGCCAGCGCAGCTCTCTCTAGCGACGGCCGCATCTTCACTGGTGTCAATGTAT
ATCATTTTACTGGGGGACCTTGTGCAGAACTCGTGGTGCTGGGCACTGCTGCTGCTGCGGCAGCTGGCAA
CCTGACTTGTATCGTCGCGATCGGAAATGAGAACAGGGGCATCTTGAGCCCCTGCGGACGGTGCCGACAG
GTGCTTCTCGATCTGCATCCTGGGATCAAAGCCATAGTGAAGGACAGTGATGGACAGCCGACGGCAGTTG
GGATTCGTGAATTGCTGCCCTCTGGTTATGTGTGGGAGGGCTAAGCACTTCGTGGCCGAGGAGCAGGACT
GACACGTGCTACGAGATTTCGATTCCACCGCCGCCTTCTATGAAAGGTTGGGCTTCGGAATCGTTTTCCG
GGACGCCGGCTGGATGATCCTCCAGCGCGGGGATCTCATGCTGGAGTTCTTCGCCCACCCCAACTTGTTT
ATTGCAGCTTATAATGGTTACAAATAAAGCAATAGCATCACAAATTTCACAAATAAAGCATTTTTTTCAC
TGCATTCTAGTTGTGGTTTGTCCAAACTCATCAATGTATCTTATCATGTCTGTATACCGTCGACCTCTAG
CTAGAGCTTGGCGTAATCATGGTCATAGCTGTTTCCTGTGTGAAATTGTTATCCGCTCACAATTCCACAC
AACATACGAGCCGGAAGCATAAAGTGTAAAGCCTGGGGTGCCTAATGAGTGAGCTAACTCACATTAATTG
CGTTGCGCTCACTGCCCGCTTTCCAGTCGGGAAACCTGTCGTGCCAGCTGCATTAATGAATCGGCCAACG
CGCGGGGAGAGGCGGTTTGCGTATTGGGCGCTCTTCCGCTTCCTCGCTCACTGACTCGCTGCGCTCGGTC
GTTCGGCTGCGGCGAGCGGTATCAGCTCACTCAAAGGCGGTAATACGGTTATCCACAGAATCAGGGGATA
ACGCAGGAAAGAACATGTGAGCAAAAGGCCAGCAAAAGGCCAGGAACCGTAAAAAGGCCGCGTTGCTGGC
GTTTTTCCATAGGCTCCGCCCCCCTGACGAGCATCACAAAAATCGACGCTCAAGTCAGAGGTGGCGAAAC
CCGACAGGACTATAAAGATACCAGGCGTTTCCCCCTGGAAGCTCCCTCGTGCGCTCTCCTGTTCCGACCC
TGCCGCTTACCGGATACCTGTCCGCCTTTCTCCCTTCGGGAAGCGTGGCGCTTTCTCATAGCTCACGCTG
TAGGTATCTCAGTTCGGTGTAGGTCGTTCGCTCCAAGCTGGGCTGTGTGCACGAACCCCCCGTTCAGCCC
GACCGCTGCGCCTTATCCGGTAACTATCGTCTTGAGTCCAACCCGGTAAGACACGACTTATCGCCACTGG
CAGCAGCCACTGGTAACAGGATTAGCAGAGCGAGGTATGTAGGCGGTGCTACAGAGTTCTTGAAGTGGTG
GCCTAACTACGGCTACACTAGAAGAACAGTATTTGGTATCTGCGCTCTGCTGAAGCCAGTTACCTTCGGA
AAAAGAGTTGGTAGCTCTTGATCCGGCAAACAAACCACCGCTGGTAGCGGTGGTTTTTTTGTTTGCAAGC
AGCAGATTACGCGCAGAAAAAAAGGATCTCAAGAAGATCCTTTGATCTTTTCTACGGGGTCTGACGCTCA
GTGGAACGAAAACTCACGTTAAGGGATTTTGGTCATGAGATTATCAAAAAGGATCTTCACCTAGATCCTT
TTAAATTAAAAATGAAGTTTTAAATCAATCTAAAGTATATATGAGTAAACTTGGTCTGACAGTTACCAAT
GCTTAATCAGTGAGGCACCTATCTCAGCGATCTGTCTATTTCGTTCATCCATAGTTGCCTGACTCCCCGT
CGTGTAGATAACTACGATACGGGAGGGCTTACCATCTGGCCCCAGTGCTGCAATGATACCGCGAGACCCA
CGCTCACCGGCTCCAGATTTATCAGCAATAAACCAGCCAGCCGGAAGGGCCGAGCGCAGAAGTGGTCCTG
CAACTTTATCCGCCTCCATCCAGTCTATTAATTGTTGCCGGGAAGCTAGAGTAAGTAGTTCGCCAGTTAA
TAGTTTGCGCAACGTTGTTGCCATTGCTACAGGCATCGTGGTGTCACGCTCGTCGTTTGGTATGGCTTCA
TTCAGCTCCGGTTCCCAACGATCAAGGCGAGTTACATGATCCCCCATGTTGTGCAAAAAAGCGGTTAGCT
CCTTCGGTCCTCCGATCGTTGTCAGAAGTAAGTTGGCCGCAGTGTTATCACTCATGGTTATGGCAGCACT
GCATAATTCTCTTACTGTCATGCCATCCGTAAGATGCTTTTCTGTGACTGGTGAGTACTCAACCAAGTCA
TTCTGAGAATAGTGTATGCGGCGACCGAGTTGCTCTTGCCCGGCGTCAATACGGGATAATACCGCGCCAC
ATAGCAGAACTTTAAAAGTGCTCATCATTGGAAAACGTTCTTCGGGGCGAAAACTCTCAAGGATCTTACC
GCTGTTGAGATCCAGTTCGATGTAACCCACTCGTGCACCCAACTGATCTTCAGCATCTTTTACTTTCACC
AGCGTTTCTGGGTGAGCAAAAACAGGAAGGCAAAATGCCGCAAAAAAGGGAATAAGGGCGACACGGAAAT
GTTGAATACTCATACTCTTCCTTTTTCAATATTATTGAAGCATTTATCAGGGTTATTGTCTCATGAGCGG
ATACATATTTGAATGTATTTAGAAAAATAAACAAATAGGGGTTCCGC
