>Addgene plasmid #221944 | TALE-free DddA6 1397N | depositor partial sequence | sequence record 434595 | Partial
ATGGCCTCCGTTCTGACCCCGCTGCTGCTGCGTGGCCTGACCGGCTCCGCTCGTCGTCTGCCAGTTCCGC
GTGCGAAAATCCATTCCCTGGACTACAAAGACCATGACGGTGATTATAAAGATCATGACATCGATTACAA
GGATGACGATGACAAGATGGGATCCGGCAGCTACGCCCTGGGTCCGTATCAGATTAGCGCCCCGCAGCTG
CCAGCTTACAATGGTCGGACCGTGGGTACCTTCTACTATGTGAACGACGCGGGCGGTCTGGAGAGCAAGG
TGTTTATCAGCGGCGGTCCAACCCCGTACCCAAACTATGCCAATGCCGGTCATGTGGAGGGTCAGAGCGC
CCTGTTCATGCGTGATAACGGCATCAGCGAGGGTCTGGTGTTCCACAACAACCCGGAAGGCACCTGCGGT
TTTTGCGTGAACATGATCGAGACCCTGCTGCCGGAAAACGCGAAAATGACCGTGGTGCCGCCGGAAGGTT
CTGGCGGCTCAACTAATCTGAGCGACATCATTGAGAAGGAGACTGGGAAACAGCTGGTCATTCAGGAGTC
CATCCTGATGCTGCCTGAGGAGGTGGAGGAAGTGATCGGCAACAAGCCAGAGTCTGACATCCTGGTGCAC
ACCGCCTACGACGAGTCCACAGATGAGAATGTGATGCTGCTGACCTCTGACGCCCCCGAGTATAAGCCTT
GGGCCCTGGTCATCCAGGATTCTAACGGCGAGAATAAGATCAAGATGCTGTGATAAGGGGTCTTTGTCCT
CTGTACTGTCTCTCTCCTTGCCCCTAACCCAAAAAGCTTCATTTTTCTGTGTAGGCTGCACAAGAGCCTT
GATTGAAGATATATTCTTTCTGAACAGTATTTAAGGTTTCCAATAAAATGTACACCCCTCAGAA
